Addgene plasmid #187143: pDONR221-HUWE1_BH3-4E
Purpose: Entry clone
Depositing lab: Eric Fischer. Depositing organization: Dana-Farber Cancer Institute. Publication: Solenoid architecture of HUWE1 contributes to ligase activity and substrate recognition. Hunkeler M, Jin CY, Ma MW, Monda JK, Overwijn D, Bennett EJ, Fischer ES. Mol Cell. 2021 Sep 2;81(17):3468-3480.e7. doi: 10.1016/j.molcel.2021.06.032. Epub 2021 Jul 26. PubMed 34314700.
Backbone
  Vector backbone: pDONR221
  Vector type: Entry clone
Growth in bacteria
  Bacterial resistance: Kanamycin, 50 μg/mL
  Growth temperature: 37°C
  Growth strain: DH5alpha
  Copy number: High Copy
Gene/Insert
  Gene/Insert name: HUWE1
  Species: H. sapiens (human)
  Insert size (bp): 13122
  Mutation: V1976E/V1780E/L1983E/M1987E
  Entrez Gene: HUWE1 (a.k.a. ARF-BP1, HECTH9, HSPC272, Ib772, LASU1, MRXST, MULE, URE-B1, UREB1)
  Cloning method: Gibson Cloning
Terms and licenses: Academic/Nonprofit Terms; Industry Terms: Not Available to Industry
How to cite: pDONR221-HUWE1_BH3-4E was a gift from Eric Fischer (Addgene plasmid # 187143 ; http://n2t.net/addgene:187143 ; RRID:Addgene_187143)
