[The description below was written by a language model from this plasmid's Addgene catalogue record and pLannotate feature annotations shown in this document.]
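Description:
pDONR221-HUWE1_BH3-4E is a Gateway entry clone built on the pDONR221 backbone, carrying the full-length human HUWE1 coding sequence (about 13.1 kb, within a sequenced plasmid of roughly 15.4 kb). It is maintained in E. coli through a high-copy ColE1/pUC-type origin and selected with kanamycin via an aminoglycoside phosphotransferase (KanR) gene. A very short fragment annotated as RSF ori sits at the start of the sequence record, directly adjoining the pUC origin across the circular junction, and is most likely an annotation artefact of origin similarity rather than a second functional replicon. The rrnB T1 and T2 terminators lie upstream of the cloning region, where they insulate the insert from read-through transcription originating in the backbone.

The HUWE1 open reading frame is flanked by attL1 and attL2 sites, so it can be transferred by an LR recombination reaction into any attR-containing destination vector. As expected for an entry clone, no promoter or epitope tag for the insert is annotated; expression elements are meant to come from the destination vector. HUWE1 encodes a giant HECT-type E3 ubiquitin ligase that targets substrates such as MCL1 for ubiquitination and degradation. This version carries four glutamate substitutions, recorded as V1976E, V1780E, L1983E and M1987E. The second position is out of sequence with the other three, which cluster closely, and may be a typographical error in the record. The "BH3-4E" name implies that these changes replace hydrophobic residues of the protein's BH3 domain, presumably to disrupt BH3-mediated substrate binding, although the record gives its purpose only as an entry clone. The insert was assembled by Gibson cloning, and the plasmid serves as a source for mutant HUWE1 expression constructs in studies of ligase activity and substrate recognition.
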