Features (pLannotate 1.2.2; 8 found; start..end, strand, type, name):
      1..46      +  rep_origin     RSF ori (fragment): Plasmids containing the RSF 1030 origin of replication can be propagated in E. coli cells that contain additional plasmids with compatible origins.
    106..149     -  terminator     rrnB T1 terminator: Escherichia coli rrnB; transcription terminator T1 from the E. coli rrnB gene
    281..308     +  terminator     rrnB T2 terminator: transcription terminator T2 from the E. coli rrnB gene
    358..457     +  protein_bind   attL1: mutant version of attL; recombination site for the Gateway® LR reaction LR Clonase™
    481..13602   +  CDS            HUWE1: HUWE1_HUMAN - Also known as KIAA0312, KIAA1578, UREB1. Experimental evidence at protein level: Swiss-Prot protein existence level 1. E3 ubiquitin-protein ligase which mediates ubiquitination and subsequent proteasomal degradation of target proteins (PubMed:15989957, PubMed:19713937, PubMed:15567145, PubMed:15767685, PubMed:18488021, PubMed:17567951, PubMed:19037095, PubMed:20534529). Regulates apoptosis by catalyzing the polyubiquitination and degradation of MCL1 (PubMed:15989957). Mediates monoubiquitination of DNA polymerase beta (POLB) at 'Lys-41', 'Lys-61' and 'Lys-81', thereby playing a r
  13618..13717   -  protein_bind   attL2: mutant version of attL; recombination site for the Gateway® LR reaction LR Clonase™
  13840..14649   +  CDS            KanR: aminoglycoside phosphotransferase; aph(3')-Ia; confers resistance to kanamycin in bacteria or G418 (Geneticin®) in eukaryotes
  14739..15327   +  rep_origin     ori: high-copy-number ColE1/pMB1/pBR322/pUC origin of replication
>Addgene plasmid #187143 | pDONR221-HUWE1_BH3-4E | addgene full sequence | sequence record 369310 | Addgene NGS Result
CTTTCCTGCGTTATCCCCTGATTCTGTGGATAACCGTATTACCGCTAGCATGGATCTCGGGGACGTCTAA
CTACTAAGCGAGAGTAGGGAACTGCCAGGCATCAAATAAAACGAAAGGCTCAGTCGGAAGACTGGGCCTT
TCGTTTTATCTGTTGTTTGTCGGTGAACGCTCTCCTGAGTAGGACAAATCCGCCGGGAGCGGATTTGAAC
GTTGTGAAGCAACGGCCCGGAGGGTGGCGGGCAGGACGCCCGCCATAAACTGCCAGGCATCAAACTAAGC
AGAAGGCCATCCTGACGGATGGCCTTTTTGCGTTTCTACAAACTCTTCCTGTTAGTTAGTTACTTAAGCT
CGGGCCCCAAATAATGATTTTATTTTGACTGATAGTGACCTGTTCGTTGCAACAAATTGATAAGCAATGC
TTTTTTATAATGCCAACTTTGTACAAAAAAGCAGGCTTTAAAGGAACCAATTCAGTCGACATGAAAGTAG
ACAGGACTAAACTGAAGAAGACACCTACTGAGGCTCCTGCAGACTGCAGAGCCTTAATAGACAAACTCAA
AGTTTGTAATGATGAGCAACTTCTCTTGGAACTGCAGCAGATCAAAACATGGAACATTGGAAAGTGCGAG
TTATATCACTGGGTGGACCTGTTGGACCGCTTCGATGGAATACTGGCAGATGCTGGACAGACAGTGGAGA
ATATGTCATGGATGCTCGTATGTGATAGGCCAGAAAGAGAGCAACTGAAAATGCTTCTCTTGGCTGTGTT
GAACTTCACAGCCTTGCTCATTGAGTACAGCTTTTCCCGGCATCTGTACAGTTCCATAGAGCATTTGACA
ACTTTATTGGCTTCCTCTGATATGCAAGTGGTGCTGGCAGTCCTCAATCTCCTATATGTATTTAGCAAAA
GATCAAACTACATCACTCGTCTGGGATCTGACAAGAGGACCCCGCTGCTAACTCGGCTACAACATTTGGC
AGAGAGCTGGGGTGGAAAGGAGAATGGCTTTGGACTTGCAGAATGTTGCAGAGACTTGCATATGATGAAA
TATCCACCCAGTGCAACTACACTACACTTTGAATTCTATGCAGATCCTGGGGCCGAGGTCAAAATTGAGA
AAAGGACAACTAGTAACACACTACATTATATTCACATAGAGCAACTTGACAAGATTTCAGAAAGCCCTTC
TGAAATCATGGAATCTCTTACCAAAATGTACAGCATTCCTAAGGATAAGCAGATGCTGTTATTTACACAC
ATACGACTGGCCCATGGCTTTTCTAATCACAGGAAGCGATTGCAGGCAGTTCAGGCCAGACTGCATGCAA
TATCTATATTAGTGTATTCCAATGCCTTGCAGGAATCAGCAAACAGTATCTTGTATAATGGCTTGATAGA
GGAGTTAGTGGACGTGCTGCAAATAACGGATAAGCAGCTTATGGAGATTAAAGCAGCTTCTTTACGAACA
TTAACATCAATTGTCCACTTGGAGAGAACTCCCAAACTCAGCAGTATTATTGACTGTACTGGAACTGCCT
CCTACCATGGATTTTTGCCAGTGCTTGTAAGGAACTGTATCCAGGCCATGATTGATCCTTCCATGGATCC
ATACCCTCACCAGTTTGCCACTGCTCTCTTCTCTTTTTTATACCATCTGGCCAGCTACGATGCTGGTGGT
GAAGCCTTGGTCTCCTGTGGAATGATGGAAGCCTTATTGAAGGTCATAAAGTTTCTTGGCGATGAACAGG
ACCAGATAACATTTGTCACCAGAGCCGTCAGAGTGGTTGACCTTATCACCAACCTGGATATGGCAGCTTT
TCAATCCCATAGTGGACTTTCTATCTTCATTTATAGACTTGAGCATGAAGTAGATCTGTGCCGAAAAGAA
TGTCCGTTTGTGATCAAGCCAAAGATCCAGAGACCCAATACTACACAAGAAGGAGAGGAAATGGAAACTG
ATATGGATGGAGTCCAGTGTATTCCACAACGAGCAGCACTTCTGAAATCCATGTTGAATTTCCTCAAGAA
GGCCATCCAAGACCCTGCTTTCTCAGATGGCATACGACATGTGATGGATGGTTCTCTGCCTACCTCCCTG
AAACACATCATCAGCAATGCAGAATACTATGGCCCATCACTCTTCCTCCTAGCTACTGAAGTGGTGACTG
TGTTTGTATTTCAAGAACCATCACTGCTCTCCTCACTCCAGGACAATGGATTGACAGATGTCATGCTGCA
TGCACTGCTTATCAAAGATGTTCCTGCTACCCGTGAAGTCCTTGGCTCCCTCCCAAATGTATTCAGTGCA
CTCTGTTTGAATGCCCGAGGTCTTCAGTCTTTTGTTCAGTGTCAGCCTTTTGAACGCCTCTTCAAAGTTC
TTCTGTCTCCAGATTACCTCCCAGCCATGCGGAGGAGGAGAAGTTCTGATCCCCTTGGGGATACTGCATC
CAACCTGGGGAGTGCTGTCGATGAGCTCATGAGACATCAGCCCACCCTTAAAACAGATGCAACGACTGCC
ATCATCAAGTTACTTGAAGAAATCTGTAATCTTGGAAGGGACCCCAAATACATCTGTCAGAAGCCATCGA
TCCAGAAGGCAGATGGCACTGCCACTGCTCCTCCCCCAAGGTCTAATCATGCCGCAGAAGAAGCCTCTAG
TGAGGATGAGGAGGAAGAGGAAGTACAGGCCATGCAGAGCTTTAATTCTACCCAGCAAAATGAAACTGAG
CCTAATCAGCAGGTTGTTGGTACAGAGGAACGTATTCCTATTCCCCTCATGGATTACATCCTTAATGTGA
TGAAATTTGTGGAATCTATTCTGAGCAACAATACAACAGATGACCACTGCCAGGAATTTGTGAATCAGAA
AGGACTGTTGCCTTTGGTTACCATTTTGGGTCTTCCCAATCTGCCCATTGACTTTCCCACATCTGCTGCC
TGTCAGGCTGTTGCAGGTGTCTGCAAATCCATATTGACACTGTCACATGAACCCAAAGTCCTTCAAGAGG
GTCTCCTTCAGTTGGACTCCATCCTCTCCTCCCTGGAGCCCTTACACCGCCCCATTGAATCCCCTGGGGG
CTCAGTGTTGTTGCGAGAACTGGCTTGCGCAGGCAATGTTGCTGATGCTACCCTCTCAGCCCAGGCCACA
CCTCTGCTGCATGCACTCACTGCTGCCCATGCCTACATCATGATGTTTGTTCATACTTGCAGAGTTGGAC
AGAGTGAAATTCGTTCCATCTCCGTAAACCAGTGGGGCTCTCAATTGGGTCTGAGTGTTTTGAGCAAGCT
GAGCCAGTTATACTGTTCCCTGGTGTGGGAAAGCACTGTCCTCCTCTCTCTGTGTACCCCAAACAGCCTA
CCATCTGGGTGTGAATTTGGCCAGGCAGATATGCAGAAACTGGTTCCAAAGGATGAGAAGGCAGGTACGA
CCCAGGGCGGAAAAAGATCAGATGGGGAACAGGATGGAGCAGCTGGAAGTATGGATGCTTCTACCCAGGG
CTTATTAGAAGGCATTGGGCTAGATGGTGACACATTGGCTCCCATGGAGACAGATGAACCTACTGCTTCA
GACTCTAAGGGCAAATCTAAAATCACACCAGCAATGGCTGCCAGAATTAAGCAAATCAAGCCTTTGTTAT
CAGCTTCCTCCAGATTAGGCCGAGCACTTGCTGAGCTATTTGGACTTCTTGTTAAACTTTGTGTGGGATC
TCCTGTCCGCCAGAGAAGGAGCCATCATGCTGCCAGCACCACTACAGCACCGACACCTGCCGCGCGATCA
ACAGCCTCAGCTCTCACTAAGCTCTTGACTAAGGGGTTATCTTGGCAGCCCCCACCATATACACCTACTC
CCCGATTCAGGCTGACATTCTTCATCTGTTCAGTTGGTTTCACATCCCCAATGCTGTTTGATGAGAGGAA
GTATCCCTACCACCTCATGCTGCAAAAATTTCTCTGCTCCGGAGGCCACAATGCTCTTTTTGAAACTTTC
AACTGGGCTCTGTCCATGGGAGGTAAAGTTCCTGTTTCTGAGGGATTGGAACACTCAGACTTGCCTGATG
GCACAGGAGAATTCCTAGATGCCTGGCTTATGCTGGTGGAGAAGATGGTGAATCCCACCACGGTGCTTGA
ATCTCCACATTCGCTGCCTGCCAAATTGCCTGGAGGTGTCCAGAACTTTCCCCAGTTCAGTGCACTGCGC
TTCCTTGTGGTAACTCAGAAAGCAGCCTTTACTTGCATCAAAAACTTATGGAACCGGAAACCCCTGAAGG
TATATGGTGGACGAATGGCTGAATCGATGCTGGCCATTCTATGCCACATCCTCCGAGGAGAACCTGTGAT
TCGAGAGAGACTAAGCAAGGAGAAGGAGGGGTCTCGAGGAGAAGAGGATACAGGGCAAGAGGAAGGTGGC
TCCCGCCGGGAACCTCAAGTCAACCAGCAACAACTGCAACAGCTCATGGACATGGGCTTCACAAGGGAAC
ATGCAATGGAGGCACTGTTGAACACCAGCACCATGGAGCAGGCCACAGAGTACCTTTTAACCCACCCTCC
TCCAATCATGGGAGGAGTTGTTCGGGATCTCAGCATGTCTGAAGAGGACCAGATGATGAGAGCAATTGCT
ATGTCTCTGGGACAGGATATTCCAATGGATCAAAGGGCAGAGTCACCTGAGGAAGTTGCTTGCCGGAAGG
AGGAAGAGGAACGGAAAGCTCGGGAAAAGCAGGAGGAGGAAGAGGCTAAATGTCTAGAGAAGTTCCAGGA
TGCTGACCCGTTGGAACAAGATGAGCTCCACACTTTCACAGATACTATGTTGCCAGGCTGCTTCCACCTT
CTTGATGAGCTGCCAGACACAGTATACCGTGTGTGTGACCTGATCATGACAGCAATCAAACGTAATGGAG
CAGATTATCGTGACATGATTCTGAAGCAAGTAGTCAATCAGGTGTGGGAAGCTGCTGATGTATTGATCAA
AGCTGCTCTTCCCCTGACAACAAGTGACACAAAAACCGTGTCAGAGTGGATAAGTCAGATGGCCACACTG
CCCCAGGCCTCCAATTTGGCTACTAGAATCTTGCTTTTAACGCTACTTTTTGAGGAGTTGAAGCTACCTT
GTGCTTGGGTGGTTGAATCAAGTGGCATCCTTAATGTCCTAATCAAACTCTTGGAAGTGGTTCAGCCCTG
CCTCCAGGCAGCCAAGGAGCAGAAGGAAGTCCAGACCCCAAAGTGGATCACACCAGTGTTGCTCCTGATT
GATTTCTATGAAAAGACAGCCATCTCCTCAAAAAGGAGAGCCCAGATGACTAAGTACCTGCAATCCAACA
GCAACAACTGGCGCTGGTTTGATGATCGCTCTGGGCGTTGGTGTAGTTACAGTGCAAGCAACAATAGCAC
TATTGATTCTGCCTGGAAATCTGGAGAGACAAGCGTGCGATTCACTGCAGGCCGAAGAAGATACACGGTC
CAATTCACTACAATGGTGCAGGTTAATGAGGAAACAGGGAACCGACGCCCTGTGATGCTGACTCTCCTCA
GGGTACCTCGGCTGAATAAAAATTCAAAAAACAGCAATGGACAGGAACTAGAGAAGACGCTGGAAGAAAG
CAAAGAAATGGATATCAAACGTAAAGAAAATAAAGGCAATGATACCCCTTTGGCCCTAGAGAGTACAAAC
ACTGAAAAGGAGACAAGCCTGGAGGAAACAAAAATCGGGGAGATCCTGATCCAGGGCTTGACAGAAGATA
TGGTGACTGTTTTAATCCGGGCCTGCGTGAGCATGCTGGGAGTCCCTGTGGACCCAGATACTTTGCATGC
CACCCTTCGTCTCTGTCTGAGGCTCACCCGGGACCACAAATATGCCATGATGTTTGCAGAACTGAAGAGT
ACCCGCATGATCTTGAATTTGACCCAGAGCTCAGGCTTCAATGGGTTTACTCCCCTGGTCACCCTTCTCT
TAAGACACATCATTGAGGACCCCTGTACCCTTCGTCATACCATGGAAAAGGTTGTTCGCTCAGCAGCTAC
AAGTGGAGCTGGTAGCACTACCTCTGGTGTTGTGTCTGGCAGCCTCGGCTCTCGGGAGATCAACTACATC
CTTCGTGTCCTTGGGCCAGCCGCATGCCGCAATCCAGACATATTCACAGAAGTGGCCAACTGCTGTATCC
GCATCGCCCTTCCTGCCCCTCGAGGCTCAGGAACTGCTTCAGATGATGAATTTGAGAATCTTAGAATTAA
AGGCCCTAATGCTGTACAGCTGGTGAAGACCACCCCTTTGAAGCCCTCACCTCTGCCTGTCATCCCTGAT
ACTATCAAGGAAGTGATCTATGATATGCTGAATGCTCTGGCTGCATACCATGCTCCAGAGGAAGCCGATA
AATCTGATCCTAAACCTGGGGTTATGACCCAAGAGGAAGGCCAGCTCGAACAAGACGAAGGTGATGATGA
ATACCAGCAGTACCGGTCACTTACGCGTCAGAGCAGTGACTTTGATACGCAGTCAGGTTTTTCCATTAAT
AGTCAGGTCTTTGCTGCAGATGGTGCCTCCACTGAGACTTCCGCATCTGGGACCTCCCAAGGAGAGGCTT
CAACTCCAGAGGAGTCTCGAGATGGGAAGAAAGATAAAGAAGGGGACCGGGCCTCTGAGGAAGGCAAACA
GAAAGGCAAGGGCAGCAAACCTTTAATGCCTACCTCCACTATCCTTCGTCTTCTGGCAGAGTTGGTGAGG
TCCTATGTTGGTATTGCTACCCTGATTGCCAACTACAGCTACACTGTGGGCCAGTCTGAACTGATCAAAG
AGGACTGCAGTGTGCTAGCTTTTGTTCTGGACCACCTGCTCCCACATACCCAGAATGCAGAAGACAAGGA
CACCCCTGCCTTGGCCCGCCTGTTCCTCGCAAGCCTGGCTGCTGCAGGGAGTGGCACAGATGCCCAGGTG
GCCCTAGTGAATGAAGTAAAAGCAGCCCTTGGACGGGCACTGGCTATGGCTGAGAGTACAGAGAAACATG
CCAGGCTTCAGGCAGTGATGTGTATCATCAGTACTATCATGGAGTCCTGCCCCTCCACCTCCAGCTTCTA
CAGCAGTGCCACAGCGAAGACCCAGCACAATGGCATGAACAACATCATTCGGCTTTTCCTGAAGAAGGGA
CTGGTTAATGACCTGGCCAGAGTACCTCACAGCTTAGACCTGTCCAGTCCCAACATGGCCAACACAGTCA
ATGCTGCTCTGAAGCCTTTGGAAACACTTTCCCGGATTGTGAACCAGCCCAGTAGCCTTTTTGGCAGCAA
GAGTGCTTCTAGCAAGAACAAGTCTGAGCAGGATGCCCAAGGAGCCTCTCAAGATTCCAGTAGCAACCAG
CAGGACCCAGGCGAGCCTGGGGAAGCAGAAGTGCAGGAGGAGGATCATGATGTCACTCAGACAGAGGTGG
CAGATGGGGATATCATGGATGGGGAGGCTGAAACCGACTCAGTGGTGATTGCTGGGCAGCCTGAGGTGCT
CAGTTCACAAGAGATGCAGGTTGAGAATGAGCTGGAGGACCTGATAGATGAGTTGCTTGAGAGGGATGGC
GGATCTGGGAACAGTACAATTATAGTGAGCAGAAGTGGAGAGGATGAATCACAAGAGGACGTGCTGATGG
ATGAAGCTCCTTCCAACCTCAGCCAAGCTTCCACCTTGCAGGCCAACCGAGAAGATTCCATGAATATCCT
GGACCCTGAGGATGAGGAGGAGCACACTCAGGAAGAGGACAGCAGTGGCAGTAACGAGGATGAGGATGAT
AGTCAGGATGAAGAGGAGGAGGAGGAGGAAGATGAGGAAGATGATCAGGAGGATGATGAAGGTGAAGAGG
GAGATGAAGACGATGACGACGATGGCTCTGAGATGGAATTGGATGAGGATTATCCTGATATGAACGCTTC
TCCCTTGGTCCGATTTGAGCGCTTTGACCGGGAGGATGATCTCATCATTGAGTTTGACAACATGTTCTCC
AGTGCTACAGACATCCCCCCATCCCCAGGAAATATCCCTACCACCCATCCACTGATGGTGCGCCATGCAG
ACCACAGTTCTCTGACACTGGGCAGTGGCTCTTCAACAACTCGTCTCACCCAGGGCATCGGGCGCAGTCA
GAGGACCCTAAGGCAGCTGACGGCCAATACTGGCCACACCATTCATGTTCACTACCCTGGGAATCGCCAG
CCCAACCCTCCTCTTATACTGCAGAGGTTGCTTGGTCCCTCAGCTGCTGCTGACATCCTTCAGCTGAGCA
GCAGCCTTCCCCTACAAAGCCGGGGTCGGGCCCGCCTCCTGGTAGGCAACGATGACGTCCACATCATCGC
CCGTTCTGATGATGAGCTGCTGGATGACTTTTTCCATGATCAGAGCACAGCTACCAGCCAAGCAGGAACC
CTGTCCAGCATCCCCACAGCCCTGACCCGCTGGACAGAAGAATGCAAAGTTCTCGATGCTGAGAGCATGC
ATGACTGTGTTTCAGTGGTTAAAGTGTCCATTGTCAATCACCTGGAATTCCTGAGGGATGAGGAGCTGGA
AGAAAGGCGAGAGAAGCGCAGGAAACAACTGGCTGAGGAAGAAACAAAGATAACTGATAAAGGCAAAGAA
GATAAGGAGAACAGGGATCAGAGTGCACAGTGTACTGCATCTAAGTCAAATGACTCCACTGAACAGAATC
TCTCAGATGGGACGCCTATGCCTGACAGCTACCCAACAACCCCATCTTCAACTGATGCAGCTACATCTGA
GTCCAAGGAGACCCTTGGCACTCTGCAATCCTCACAACAGCAACCAACACTCCCAACCCCACCAGCTTTG
GGAGAGGTTCCTCAGGAGCTGCAGTCTCCAGCTGGAGAAGGGGGCAGCTCTACACAGCTATTGATGCCTG
TAGAGCCAGAGGAATTGGGTCCCACAAGGCCAAGTGGGGAAGCAGAAACAACTCAGATGGAGTTATCCCC
AGCTCCCACTATAACCTCACTTTCCCCAGAGAGAGCTGAGGATTCTGATGCACTGACGGCTGTCAGCAGT
CAGCTAGAAGGCTCTCCTATGGATACAAGCAGCCTGGCTTCCTGTACCTTAGAGGAGGCTGTGGGTGACA
CTTCAGCAGCTGGCAGTTCTGAGCAGCCCAGAGCAGGCAGCTCCACTCCTGGGGATGCCCCACCAGCTGT
GGCGGAAGTGCAAGGCAGGAGTGATGGGTCAGGGGAATCTGCCCAGCCACCTGAGGACAGCTCCCCACCT
GCATCCTCTGAGAGCTCTTCCACCAGAGATTCTGCCGTGGCCATTTCTGGCGCCGATTCCCGAGGAATCC
TAGAAGAGCCGTTGCCTTCAACAAGCAGTGAAGAAGAAGATCCCCTTGCGGGTATCAGTCTCCCTGAAGG
TGTGGACCCCTCTTTTCTGGCTGCCCTGCCTGATGACATCCGTCGGGAAGTTCTACAGAACCAGCTAGGC
ATTCGTCCACCAACCCGGACTGCCCCCTCCACAAATAGCTCAGCGCCTGCAGTGGTGGGGAATCCTGGTG
TGACTGAGGTGAGTCCCGAGTTTCTTGCGGCACTGCCACCCGCGATCCAAGAGGAAGTACTGGCACAGCA
GAGAGCTGAGCAGCAGCGACGAGAACTAGCACAGAATGCCAGCTCAGACACCCCTATGGACCCTGTGACC
TTCATCCAGACTCTGCCCTCAGACCTGCGCCGTAGTGTCCTAGAGGATATGGAGGACAGTGTGTTAGCTG
TGATGCCACCTGACATTGCAGCTGAGGCTCAAGCCCTGAGACGAGAGCAAGAAGCCCGGCAGCGACAGCT
CATGCATGAGCGTCTGTTTGGGCACAGTAGCACCTCCGCACTCTCTGCTATTCTCCGAAGCCCGGCTTTC
ACCAGTCGCTTAAGTGGCAACCGTGGGGTCCAGTATACTCGCCTTGCTGTGCAGAGAGGTGGCACCTTCC
AGATGGGGGGTAGCAGCAGCCATAACAGGCCTTCTGGCAGTAATGTAGATACTCTCCTCCGCCTCCGAGG
ACGGCTCCTTCTGGACCACGAAGCCCTTTCTTGTCTCTTGGTCCTACTTTTTGTGGATGAGCCAAAGCTC
AATACTAGCCGTCTACACCGAGTACTGAGAAATCTCTGCTACCATGCCCAGACCCGCCACTGGGTCATCC
GCAGTCTGCTCTCCATCTTGCAGCGCAGCAGTGAGAGTGAGCTATGCATTGAAACACCCAAACTCACTAC
AAGTGAGGAAAAGGGCAAAAAGTCGAGCAAGAGCTGTGGGTCAAGTAGCCATGAGAACCGTCCCCTGGAC
CTGCTACACAAGATGGAGTCAAAGAGCTCCAACCAGCTTTCCTGGCTCTCAGTATCCATGGATGCAGCCC
TAGGCTGCAGGACTAATATATTTCAGATCCAGCGTTCAGGGGGGCGTAAACATACCGAGAAGCATGCAAG
CGGTGGCTCCACCGTCCACATCCATCCCCAAGCTGCTCCTGTTGTCTGCAGACACGTTTTGGATACACTC
ATTCAATTGGCCAAGGTATTTCCCAGCCACTTCACACAGCAGCGGACCAAAGAAACAAACTGTGAGAGTG
ATCGGGAAAGGGGCAATAAGGCCTGTAGCCCATGCTCCTCACAGTCCTCCAGCAGTGGCATTTGCACAGA
CTTCTGGGACTTATTGGTAAAACTGGACAACATGAATGTCAGCCGGAAAGGCAAGAACTCCGTGAAGTCA
GTGCCAGTGAGCGCTGGCGGTGAGGGGGAAACCTCTCCATACAGCCTCGAGGCCTCTCCACTGGGGCAGC
TCATGAACATGTTGTCACACCCAGTCATCCGCCGGAGCTCTCTCTTAACTGAGAAACTCCTCAGACTCCT
TTCTCTCATCTCAATTGCTCTCCCAGAAAACAAGGTGTCAGAAGCACAGGCTAATTCTGGCAGCGGTGCT
TCCTCCACCACCACTGCCACCTCAACCACATCTACCACCACCACCACTGCCGCCTCCACCACGCCCACAC
CCCCTACTGCACCCACCCCTGTCACTTCTGCTCCAGCCCTGGTTGCTGCCACGGCTATTTCCACCATTGT
CGTAGCTGCTTCGACCACAGTGACTACCCCCACGACTGCTACCACTACTGTTTCAATTTCTCCCACTACT
AAGGGCAGCAAATCTCCAGCGAAGGTGAGTGATGGGGGCAGCAGCAGTACAGACTTTAAGATGGTGTCCT
CTGGCCTCACTGAAAACCAGCTACAGCTCTCTGTAGAGGTGTTGACATCCCACTCTTGTTCTGAGGAAGG
CTTAGAGGATGCAGCCAACGTACTACTGCAGCTCTCCCGGGGGGACTCTGGGACCCGGGACACTGTTCTC
AAGCTGCTACTGAATGGAGCCCGCCATCTGGGTTATACCCTTTGTAAACAAATAGGTACCCTGCTGGCCG
AGCTGCGGGAATACAACCTCGAGCAGCAGCGGCGAGCCCAATGTGAAACCCTCTCTCCTGATGGCCTGCC
TGAGGAGCAGCCACAGACCACCAAGCTGAAGGGCAAAATGCAGAGCAGGTTTGACATGGCTGAGAATGTG
GTAATTGTGGCATCTCAGAAGCGACCTTTGGGTGGCCGGGAGCTCCAGCTGCCTTCTATGTCCATGTTGA
CATCCAAGACATCTACCCAGAAGTTCTTCTTGAGGGTACTACAGGTCATCATCCAGCTCCGGGACGACAC
GCGCCGGGCTAACAAGAAAGCCAAGCAGACAGGCAGGCTAGGTTCCTCCGGTTTAGGCTCAGCTAGCAGC
ATCCAGGCAGCTGTTCGGCAGCTGGAGGCTGAGGCTGATGCCATTATACAAATGGTACGTGAGGGTCAAA
GGGCGCGGAGACAGCAACAAGCAGCAACGTCGGAGTCTAGCCAGTCAGAGGCGTCTGTCCGGAGGGAGGA
ATCACCCATGGATGTGGACCAGCCATCTCCCAGTGCTCAAGATACTCAATCCATTGCCTCCGATGGAACC
CCACAGGGGGAGAAGGAAAAGGAAGAAAGACCACCTGAGTTACCCCTGCTCAGCGAGCAGCTGAGTTTGG
ACGAGCTGTGGGACATGCTTGGGGAGTGTCTAAAGGAACTAGAGGAATCCCATGACCAGCATGCGGTGCT
AGTGCTACAGCCTGCTGTCGAGGCCTTCTTTCTGGTCCATGCCACAGAGCGGGAGAGCAAGCCTCCTGTC
CGAGACACCCGTGAGAGCCAGCTGGCACACATCAAGGACGAGCCTCCTCCACTCTCCCCTGCCCCCTTAA
CCCCAGCCACGCCTTCCTCCCTTGACCCATTCTTCTCCCGGGAGCCCTCATCTATGCACATCTCCTCAAG
CCTGCCCCCTGACACACAGAAGTTCCTTCGCTTTGCAGAGACTCACCGCACTGTGTTAAACCAGATCCTA
CGGCAGTCCACGACCCACCTTGCTGATGGGCCTTTTGCTGTCCTGGTAGACTACATTCGTGTCCTCGACT
TTGATGTCAAGCGCAAATATTTCCGCCAAGAGCTGGAGCGTTTAGATGAGGGGCTCCGGAAAGAAGACAT
GGCTGTGCATGTCCGTCGTGACCATGTGTTTGAAGACTCCTATCGTGAGCTGCATCGCAAATCCCCCGAA
GAAATGAAGAATCGATTGTATATAGTATTTGAAGGAGAAGAAGGGCAGGATGCTGGCGGGCTCCTGCGGG
AGTGGTATATGATCATCTCTCGAGAGATGTTTAACCCTATGTATGCCTTGTTCCGTACCTCACCTGGTGA
TCGAGTCACCTACACCATCAATCCATCTTCCCACTGCAACCCCAACCATCTGTCCTATTTTAAATTTGTC
GGACGCATTGTGGCCAAAGCTGTATATGACAACCGTCTTCTGGAGTGCTACTTTACTCGATCCTTTTACA
AACACATCTTGGGCAAGTCAGTCAGATATACAGATATGGAGAGTGAAGATTACCACTTCTACCAAGGTCT
GGTTTATCTGCTGGAAAATGATGTCTCCACACTAGGCTATGACCTCACCTTCAGCACTGAGGTCCAAGAG
TTTGGAGTTTGTGAAGTTCGTGACCTCAAACCCAATGGGGCCAACATCTTGGTAACAGAGGAGAATAAGA
AGGAGTATGTACACCTGGTATGCCAGATGAGAATGACAGGAGCCATCCGCAAGCAGTTGGCGGCTTTCTT
AGAAGGCTTCTATGAGATCATTCCAAAGCGCCTCATTTCCATCTTCACTGAGCAGGAGTTAGAGCTGCTT
ATATCAGGACTGCCCACCATTGACATCGATGATCTGAAATCCAACACTGAATACCACAAGTACCAGTCCA
ACTCTATTCAGATCCAGTGGTTCTGGAGAGCATTGCGTTCTTTCGATCAAGCTGACCGTGCCAAGTTCCT
CCAGTTTGTCACGGGTACTTCCAAGGTACCCCTGCAAGGCTTTGCTGCCCTCGAAGGCATGAATGGCATT
CAGAAGTTTCAGATCCATCGAGATGATAGGTCCACAGATCGCCTGCCTTCAGCTCACACATGTTTTAATC
AGCTGGATCTGCCTGCCTATGAGAGCTTTGAGAAGCTCCGCCACATGCTACTGTTGGCTATCCAGGAGTG
CTCTGAAGGCTTTGGGCTGGCCTAATAAGCGGCCGCGACCCAGCTTTCTTGTACAAAGTTGGCATTATAA
GAAAGCATTGCTTATCAATTTGTTGCAACGAACAGGTCACTATCAGTCAAAATAAAATCATTATTTGCCA
TCCAGCTGCAGCTCTGGCCCGTGTCTCAAAATCTCTGATGTTACATTGCACAAGATAAAAATATATCATC
ATGAACAATAAAACTGTCTGCTTACATAAACAGTAATACAAGGGGTGTTATGAGCCATATTCAACGGGAA
ACGTCGAGGCCGCGATTAAATTCCAACATGGATGCTGATTTATATGGGTATAAATGGGCTCGCGATAATG
TCGGGCAATCAGGTGCGACAATCTATCGCTTGTATGGGAAGCCCGATGCGCCAGAGTTGTTTCTGAAACA
TGGCAAAGGTAGCGTTGCCAATGATGTTACAGATGAGATGGTCAGACTAAACTGGCTGACGGAATTTATG
CCTCTTCCGACCATCAAGCATTTTATCCGTACTCCTGATGATGCATGGTTACTCACCACTGCGATCCCCG
GAAAAACAGCATTCCAGGTATTAGAAGAATATCCTGATTCAGGTGAAAATATTGTTGATGCGCTGGCAGT
GTCCCTGCGCCGGTTGCATTCGATTCCTGTTTGTAATTGTCCTTTTAACAGCGATCGCGTATTTCGTCTC
GCTCAGGCGCAATCACGAATGAATAACGGTTTGGTTGATGCGAGTGATTTTGATGACGAGCGTAATGGCT
GGCCTGTTGAACAAGTCTGGAAAGAAATGCATAAACTTTTGCCATTCTCACCGGATTCAGTCGTCACTCA
TGGTGATTTCTCACTTGATAACCTTATTTTTGACGAGGGGAAATTAATAGGTTGTATTGATGTTGGACGA
GTCGGAATCGCAGACCGATACCAGGATCTTGCCATCCTATGGAACTGCCTCGGTGAGTTTTCTCCTTCAT
TACAGAAACGGCTTTTTCAAAAATATGGTATTGATAATCCTGATATGAATAAATTGCAGTTTCATTTGAT
GCTCGATGAGTTTTTCTAATCAGAATTGGTTAATTGGTTGTAACATTATTCAGATTGGGCCCCGTTCCAC
TGAGCGTCAGACCCCGTAGAAAAGATCAAAGGATCTTCTTGAGATCCTTTTTTTCTGCGCGTAATCTGCT
GCTTGCAAACAAAAAAACCACCGCTACCAGCGGTGGTTTGTTTGCCGGATCAAGAGCTACCAACTCTTTT
TCCGAAGGTAACTGGCTTCAGCAGAGCGCAGATACCAAATACTGTTCTTCTAGTGTAGCCGTAGTTAGGC
CACCACTTCAAGAACTCTGTAGCACCGCCTACATACCTCGCTCTGCTAATCCTGTTACCAGTGGCTGCTG
CCAGTGGCGATAAGTCGTGTCTTACCGGGTTGGACTCAAGACGATAGTTACCGGATAAGGCGCAGCGGTC
GGGCTGAACGGGGGGTTCGTGCACACAGCCCAGCTTGGAGCGAACGACCTACACCGAACTGAGATACCTA
CAGCGTGAGCTATGAGAAAGCGCCACGCTTCCCGAAGGGAGAAAGGCGGACAGGTATCCGGTAAGCGGCA
GGGTCGGAACAGGAGAGCGCACGAGGGAGCTTCCAGGGGGAAACGCCTGGTATCTTTATAGTCCTGTCGG
GTTTCGCCACCTCTGACTTGAGCGTCGATTTTTGTGATGCTCGTCAGGGGGGCGGAGCCTATGGAAAAAC
GCCAGCAACGCGGCCTTTTTACGGTTCCTGGCCTTTTGCTGGCCTTTTGCTCACATGTT
